>Addgene plasmid #19979 | pCMV5-Fyn C3,6S | addgene partial sequence | sequence record 25700 | 19979 with CMV-F
GAGCTCGTTTAGTGAACCGTCAGAATTCAGATCTGGTACCACGCGTATCGATAAGCTTGCATGCCTGCAG
GTCGAGACCATGGGCTCTGTGCAATCTAAGGATAAAGAAGCAACAAAACTGACGGAGGAGAGGGACGGCA
GCCTGAACCAGAGCTCTGGGTACCGCTATGGCACAGACCCCACCCCTCAGCACTACCCCAGCTTCGGTGT
GACCTCCATCCCCAACTACAACAACTTCCACGCAGCCGGGGGCCAAGGACTCACCGTCTTTGGAGGTGTG
AACTCTTCGTCTCATACGGGGACCTTGCGTACGAGAGGAGGAACAGGAGTGACACTCTTTGTGGCCCTTT
ATGACTATGAAGCACGGACAGAAGATGACCTGAGTTTTCACAAAGGAGAAAAATTTCAAATATTGAACAG
CTCGGAAGGAGATTGGTGGGAAGCCCGCTCCTTGACAACTGGAGAGACAGGTTACATTCCCAGCAATTAT
GTGGCTCCAGTTGACTCTATCCAGGCAGAAGAGTGGTACTTTGGAAAACTTGGCCGAAAAGATGCTGAGC
GACNNNNNNGNNNNNNNNNNNAAACCCAAGAGGTACCTTTNNNNNNNNNNAGANNNAAACCACCAAAGGT
GCCTATTTCACTTTCTATNCCGTGATTGGGNATGATATGAAAGGANACCNNNNNNNAANNTTNNNAAATT
CGCAAACTTGACAATGGNGGATNNCTACATTACNACCCGGGCCC
