[The description below was written by a language model from this plasmid's Addgene catalogue record.]
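Description:
pCMV5-Fyn C3,6S is a mammalian expression plasmid built on the pCMV5 backbone (about 4.7 kb without insert), carrying a roughly 1.7 kb human FYN insert that encodes the Src-family tyrosine kinase p59fyn. The insert was placed by restriction cloning between HindIII at the 5′ end and SmaI at the 3′ end, and both sites remain intact. The plasmid is propagated in E. coli under ampicillin selection. Its copy number is recorded as unknown, and the record does not list the origin of replication or any mammalian selection marker. No feature table is provided, so the promoter is not explicitly annotated. However, the backbone name and the use of a CMV forward sequencing primer are consistent with expression driven by the cytomegalovirus immediate-early promoter, as is standard for pCMV5. No epitope tag or reporter fusion is recorded.

The defining feature is the C3,6S mutation, which replaces the cysteines at positions 3 and 6 of the Fyn N-terminus with serines. The associated publication concerns dual myristylation and palmitylation of p59fyn and their effect on subcellular localization. In Src-family kinases, N-terminal cysteines of this kind are the sites of palmitate attachment, while myristate is added to the N-terminal glycine. This mutant would therefore be expected to lack palmitylation while leaving the myristylation signal in place. It is suited to transient expression in mammalian cells, typically alongside wild-type Fyn, to examine how fatty acylation contributes to membrane association and localization of the kinase.
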