Addgene plasmid #19979: pCMV5-Fyn C3,6S
Depositing lab: Marilyn Resh. Depositing organization: Memorial Sloan-Kettering Cancer Center. Publication: Dual myristylation and palmitylation of Src family member p59fyn affects subcellular localization. Alland L, Peseckis SM, Atherton RE, Berthiaume L, Resh MD. J Biol Chem. 1994 Jun 17. 269(24):16701-5. PubMed 8206991.
Backbone
  Vector backbone: pCMV5
  Backbone size w/o insert (bp): 4657
  Vector type: Mammalian Expression
Growth in bacteria
  Bacterial resistance: Ampicillin, 100 μg/mL
  Growth temperature: 37°C
  Growth strain: DH5alpha
  Copy number: Unknown
Gene/Insert
  Gene/Insert name: Fyn (alt name: Src kinase p59)
  Species: H. sapiens (human)
  Insert size (bp): 1700
  Mutation: C3,6S
  Entrez Gene: FYN (a.k.a. SLK, SYN, p59-FYN)
  Cloning method: Restriction Enzyme; 5′ cloning site HindIII (not destroyed); 3′ cloning site SmaI (not destroyed)
  Sequencing primers: 5′ CMV-F
Terms and licenses: Academic/Nonprofit Terms; Industry Terms: Not Available to Industry
How to cite: pCMV5-Fyn C3,6S was a gift from Marilyn Resh (Addgene plasmid # 19979 ; http://n2t.net/addgene:19979 ; RRID:Addgene_19979)
